Addgene plasmid #191751: csr-1_iRFP670_son-1_GpdToxA_bml_mTagBFP2
Purpose: Microtubule marker together with nuclear envelope marker driven by bidirectional promoter
Depositing lab: Jay C Dunlap. Depositing organization: Dartmouth College and Medical School. Publication: Optimized fluorescent proteins for 4-color and photoconvertible live-cell imaging in Neurospora crassa. Wang Z, Bartholomai BM, Loros JJ, Dunlap JC. Fungal Genet Biol. 2022 Dec 5:103763. doi: 10.1016/j.fgb.2022.103763. PubMed 36481248.
Backbone
  Vector backbone: pRS426
  Total vector size (bp): 13454
  Vector type: Bacterial Expression
  Selectable markers: Cyclosporin A
Growth in bacteria
  Bacterial resistance: Ampicillin, 100 μg/mL
  Growth temperature: 37°C
  Growth strain: DH5alpha
  Copy number: Unknown
Gene/Insert 1
  Gene/Insert name: NCU04288 (alt name: son-1)
  Species: Neurospora crassa
  Insert size (bp): 3257
  Entrez Gene: NCU04288 (a.k.a. NCU04288)
  Tag / fusion protein: iRFP670 (C terminal on insert); Gdp1 promoter (N terminal on insert)
Gene/Insert 2
  Gene/Insert name: bml (alt names: NCU04054; tubulin beta chain)
  Species: Neurospora crassa
  Insert size (bp): 3085
  Entrez Gene: Bml (a.k.a. NCU04054, Ben, mbic, tub-2)
  Tag / fusion protein: mTagBFP2 (C terminal on insert); ToxA promoter (N terminal on insert)
Terms and licenses: Academic/Nonprofit Terms; Industry Terms: Not Available to Industry
How to cite: csr-1_iRFP670_son-1_GpdToxA_bml_mTagBFP2 was a gift from Jay C Dunlap (Addgene plasmid # 191751 ; http://n2t.net/addgene:191751 ; RRID:Addgene_191751)
