[The description below was written by a language model from this plasmid's Addgene catalogue record and pLannotate feature annotations shown in this document.]
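Description:
csr-1_iRFP670_son-1_GpdToxA_bml_mTagBFP2 is a roughly 13.4 kb shuttle plasmid built on pRS426 that carries a two-colour live-cell imaging cassette for the filamentous fungus Neurospora crassa. The backbone supplies a high-copy ColE1/pUC-type origin and AmpR for propagation under ampicillin selection in E. coli, along with an f1 origin. It also supplies the yeast 2μ origin and URA3 marker, which allow maintenance in S. cerevisiae. Although the catalogue lists it as a bacterial expression vector, the expressed genes are fungal. The listed selectable marker, cyclosporin A, together with "csr-1" in the name, suggests selection of Neurospora transformants through the csr-1 locus. However, the record does not describe the integration strategy, and the feature table annotates no csr-1 homology arms.

The payload consists of two divergently oriented fusion genes separated by an unannotated central region of about 1.3 kb. The catalogue describes this region as a bidirectional promoter combining Gpd and ToxA promoter elements. On one strand, the ToxA side drives bml (NCU04054, β-tubulin, annotated as tub-2) fused at its C terminus to the blue fluorescent protein mTagBFP2, which labels microtubules. On the opposite strand, the Gpd side drives son-1 (NCU04288) fused at its C terminus to the near-infrared protein iRFP670, which needs biliverdin as a cofactor, and this fusion marks the nuclear envelope. The automated annotation matches son-1 only through similarity to S. pombe rae1 fragments. A few other short fungal protein hits next to the cassette are probably incidental matches within unannotated flanking sequence. The plasmid is intended for simultaneous visualisation of microtubules and nuclear envelopes in multicolour Neurospora imaging.
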