Features (pLannotate 1.2.2; 22 found; start..end, strand, type, name):
    125..160     +  CDS            rop (fragment): Rop protein, which maintains plasmids at low copy number; rop
    262..311     +  misc_feature   bom (fragment): basis of mobility region from pBR322
    319..534     +  promoter       URA3 promoter: S. cerevisiae URA3
    535..1338    +  CDS            URA3: orotidine-5'-phosphate decarboxylase, required for uracil biosynthesis; S. cerevisiae URA3; yeast auxotrophic marker, counterselectable with 5-fluoroorotic acid (5-FOA)
   1417..1468    +  misc_feature   bom (fragment): basis of mobility region from pBR322
   1496..1924    -  rep_origin     f1 ori (sequence partly withheld): f1 bacteriophage origin of replication; arrow indicates direction of (+) strand synthesis
   1928..2062    -  CDS            lacZα (fragment): LacZα fragment of β-galactosidase; lacZ fragment
   2086..2412    -  CDS            YCTB_SCHPO (fragment): Experimental evidence at protein level: Swiss-Prot protein existence level 1. From Schizosaccharomyces pombe (strain 972 / ATCC 24843) (Fission yeast).
   2481..2561    -  CDS            ENT3 (fragment): ENT3_YEAST - Experimental evidence at protein level: Swiss-Prot protein existence level 1. Involved in the recruitment of clathrin to the Golgi network and endosomes to form clathrin coated vesicles. Plays a role in the trafficking of clathrin between the Golgi network and endosomes. Binds to membranes enriched in phosphatidylinositol-3,5-bisphosphate (PtdIns(3,5)P2) and, in association with VPS27, is involved in protein sorting at the multivesicular body (MVB). From Saccharomyces cerevisiae (strain ATCC 204508 / S288c) (Baker's yeast).
   3088..4020    -  CDS            iRFP670: iRFP670 is a basic (constitutively fluorescent) near ir fluorescent protein published in 2013, derived from Rhodopseudomonas palustris CGA009. It has low acid sensitivity. It requires the cofactor biliverdin for fluorescence.
   4042..4404    -  CDS            rae1 (fragment): RAE1_SCHPO - Experimental evidence at protein level: Swiss-Prot protein existence level 1. Required for mitotic cell growth as well as for spore germination. Functions in cell cycle progression through trafficking of proteins required for mitosis. Has a role in the mRNA export process. From Schizosaccharomyces pombe (strain 972 / ATCC 24843) (Fission yeast).
   4458..5243    -  CDS            rae1 (fragment): RAE1_SCHPO - Experimental evidence at protein level: Swiss-Prot protein existence level 1. Required for mitotic cell growth as well as for spore germination. Functions in cell cycle progression through trafficking of proteins required for mitosis. Has a role in the mRNA export process. From Schizosaccharomyces pombe (strain 972 / ATCC 24843) (Fission yeast).
   6560..8032    +  CDS            tub-2: TBB_NEUCR - Experimental evidence at protein level: Swiss-Prot protein existence level 1. Tubulin is the major constituent of microtubules. It binds two moles of GTP, one at an exchangeable site on the beta chain and one at a non-exchangeable site on the alpha chain. From Neurospora crassa (strain ATCC 24698 / 74-OR23-1A / CBS 708.71 / DSM 1257 / FGSC 987).
   8060..8770    +  CDS            mTagBFP2: mTagBFP2 is a basic (constitutively fluorescent) blue fluorescent protein published in 2011, derived from Entacmaea quadricolor. It is reported to be a very rapidly-maturing monomer with very low acid sensitivity.
  10027..10049   -  protein_bind   lac operator (fragment): The lac repressor binds to the lac operator to inhibit transcription in E. coli. This inhibition can be relieved by adding lactose or isopropyl-β-D-thiogalactopyranoside (IPTG). lac repressor encoded by lacI
  10053..10083   -  promoter       lac promoter: promoter for the E. coli lac operon
  10098..10119   -  protein_bind   CAP binding site: CAP binding activates transcription in the presence of cAMP. E. coli catabolite activator protein
  10132..10224   -  CDS            lacI (fragment): lac repressor; lacI; The lac repressor binds to the lac operator to inhibit transcription in E. coli. This inhibition can be relieved by adding lactose or isopropyl-β-D-thiogalactopyranoside (IPTG).
  10407..10995   -  rep_origin     ori: high-copy-number ColE1/pMB1/pBR322/pUC origin of replication
  11166..12026   -  CDS            AmpR: β-lactamase; bla; confers resistance to ampicillin, carbenicillin, and related antibiotics
  12027..12131   -  promoter       AmpR promoter: bla
  12158..57      -  rep_origin     2μ ori (across the origin): yeast 2μ plasmid origin of replication
>Addgene plasmid #191751 | csr-1_iRFP670_son-1_GpdToxA_bml_mTagBFP2 | addgene full sequence | sequence record 379333 | Addgene NGS Result
CTCCTCAATTGGATTAGTCTCATCCTTCAATGCTATCATTTCCTTTGATATTGGATCATACTAAGAAACC
ATTATTATCATGACATTAACCTATAAAAATAGGCGTATCACGAGGCCCTTTCGTCTCGCGCGTTTCGGTG
ATGACGGTGAAAACCTCTGACACATGCAGCTCCCGGAGACGGTCACAGCTTGTCTGTAAGCGGATGCCGG
GAGCAGACAAGCCCGTCAGGGCGCGTCAGCGGGTGTTGGCGGGTGTCGGGGCTGGCTTAACTATGCGGCA
TCAGAGCAGATTGTACTGAGAGTGCACCATACCACCTTTTCAATTCATCATTTTTTTTTTATTCTTTTTT
TTGATTTCGGTTTCCTTGAAATTTTTTTGATTCGGTAATCTCCGAACAGAAGGAAGAACGAAGGAAGGAG
CACAGACTTAGATTGGTATATATACGCATATGTAGTGTTGAAGAAACATGAAATTGCCCAGTATTCTTAA
CCCAACTGCACAGAACAAAAACCTGCAGGAAACGAAGATAAATCATGTCGAAAGCTACATATAAGGAACG
TGCTGCTACTCATCCTAGTCCTGTTGCTGCCAAGCTATTTAATATCATGCACGAAAAGCAAACAAACTTG
TGTGCTTCATTGGATGTTCGTACCACCAAGGAATTACTGGAGTTAGTTGAAGCATTAGGTCCCAAAATTT
GTTTACTAAAAACACATGTGGATATCTTGACTGATTTTTCCATGGAGGGCACAGTTAAGCCGCTAAAGGC
ATTATCCGCCAAGTACAATTTTTTACTCTTCGAAGACAGAAAATTTGCTGACATTGGTAATACAGTCAAA
TTGCAGTACTCTGCGGGTGTATACAGAATAGCAGAATGGGCAGACATTACGAATGCACACGGTGTGGTGG
GCCCAGGTATTGTTAGCGGTTTGAAGCAGGCGGCAGAAGAAGTAACAAAGGAACCTAGAGGCCTTTTGAT
GTTAGCAGAATTGTCATGCAAGGGCTCCCTATCTACTGGAGAATATACTAAGGGTACTGTTGACATTGCG
AAGAGCGACAAAGATTTTGTTATCGGCTTTATTGCTCAAAGAGACATGGGTGGAAGAGATGAAGGTTACG
ATTGGTTGATTATGACACCCGGTGTGGGTTTAGATGACAAGGGAGACGCATTGGGTCAACAGTATAGAAC
CGTGGATGATGTGGTCTCTACAGGATCTGACATTATTATTGTTGGAAGAGGACTATTTGCAAAGGGAAGG
GATGCTAAGGTAGAGGGTGAACGTTACAGAAAAGCAGGCTGGGAAGCATATTTGAGAAGATGCGGCCAGC
AAAACTAAAAAACTGTATTATAAGTAAATGCATGTATACTAAACTCACAAATTAGAGCTTCAATTTAATT
ATATCAGTTATTACCCTATGCGGTGTGAAATACCGCACAGATGCGTAAGGAGAAAATACCGCATCAGGAA
ATTGTAAGCGTTAATATTTTGTTAAAATTCGCGTTAAATTTTTGTTAAATCAGCTCATTTTTTAACCAAT
AGGCCGAAATCGGCAAAATCCCTTATAAATCAAAAGAATAGACCGAGATAGGGT
[37 nt withheld, positions 1595-1631]
AAAGAACGTGGACTCCAACGTCAAAGG
[49 nt withheld, positions 1659-1707]
T
[91 nt withheld, positions 1709-1799]
G
[124 nt withheld, positions 1801-1924]
CCATTCGCCATTCAGGCTGCGCAACTGTTGGGAAGGGCGATCGGTGCGGGCCTCTTCGCTATTACGCCAG
CTGGCGAAAGGGGGATGTGCTGCAAGGCGATTAAGTTGGGTAACGCCAGGGTTTTCCCAGTCACGACGCT
GGAGAAGCTCATTCCACCCGAAATGCCCGTGAACTTGCCCTTGTTTGCGCGGGCCTTCTTGCGCTCTGCT
CGGATACGCTCGACATCGCTGAGGAGCTCGGCGAGTTCCTTGGCGCGGTTGCGGACGTTGATACCCTGGT
CTTTGCCGTTCTGGTCGATAAAATGGAACTGGCGCAGCATCTTGAGGAGGGTAAGATGCGACCGAGCATC
GTCCACCACTCGTTCGGAACCGTGCTTAATCAGGTACTCTAGTAGTTGAAGGGCCTTGTAGATCTGGCGC
CATTCTTCGGCGGACTTTTCTGTGAAACGGCGGTAAATCATGGGCATGATTTCGTTGAGTGTTTGGCTAA
GAACAAGGAGGGAAACGCAAGTTAGCCGCGTTCGTATACAAGCGAGCAGTTCTCGAGAACGTACTAGTTG
AAGGTGCCATCGGCGATCTCTTGCATCAAAGTCGACGATGCACCCCAAGGTTCATTGTTGGTGGCCTCGC
GCACCTGGGTTCGCTGTCAGCTCCCGTTCCATGGTCTCTTGTCTGGGATCAAGTATATGGCGAAGGGCGC
AAGAGAATGGTGCCAGTGTGGCGCGTGGATACGGGCATACCTTGGACTCCATCTCGGTATAGTTCATGAC
AGCTGGTTGGAGCCATTGTCAGCACCCTGAACACGAAATCATGAGGGAGTCTTGGTTCTGGACTAGGTGG
TCACCTACCATTTTGAACCTTTCGTACGCCAGCCTTGATGTCGTAGAGTGTCAGGTTGGACACGGTATCC
TTGAGGCTATTGAAATCCATTGCGTAAACGTGTCTATCGCCGGAGTTGCTGGGAATTGTTCTGATGGGCT
AAGGTAATTCTTCTCTAGATCCAATCTGAGCCTCGCGGTGATGATTGCCAGACGGGCGGGATGCTGTGGC
GACTTGGTGGTTTTTGTTCGGGCTGATCGCTTTCAGGGCGACGTTTCACGGTCTTGTCGGGATCAGATGG
ACATTGAGGTGCGGAATTATACGATTTAGGTGACTGCAGGTTAGCGTTGGTGGTGGGCGGCGGTGAAGTG
CAGCGATAAGAAGTCGGCGAACATTTCGGCCGCGACGCGCTGCGCCATCGGCACGGCACGCGGCTCGTAA
TGATGACAGATGATCAATCCCCATAGCGTGCCGTCAATGATGATCGACAGCGACATCGAGGCGCTGACGC
CCATGTTCCGCAGAAATTCGAGATGGCAGGGCGAGATGCTGCGCAGGTGCGCGAACGACAGATCGAGCGC
GGCGCCGGAGGCGTCGTGCTCGGGCACGATCCGGCTGCTGATGCCGCGCGAATCCGAGACCACGCGGATC
GCGTTCTTCAAGTACAGTAGCCGCGCCTGCTGCGGGACCAGCGACGCCGGAAAGTGCTGACCGAGAAAGC
TCTCGAGGTCGCTGCGCTTCGCCTCGCCGATCACCATCCCGGAGCCGTCGTCCGCGAAGCGGTACAACAT
CACGCGGTGATAGCCGAGCATCGCCTGCAGATAGCGCGGCACCCGTGCGGCCATCTCTTCGAGCGACTTC
AGTTCTTTGGTGCGCGCGATGATCTGCCGCGTCAGCCGCAGCGGATTGTCGGCCTGTTCGGCCGCCGCAG
GCTCGAACTCGATGATCGATGTACCGTCATGGCGATGCAGTGAGATGTCGAAGGTGCGGCCGGTCAGGCC
GTCGCGCCAACCGAAGATCAGCGCCGGTCGCTTTGGATCGGAGGACTGCGCCAGTGCGTTGCGCAGCGCA
TGGGCTTCGGTCTCGCCGAAGTAATCGGCAAGTAGCTCACCGACCCGCGGAGTTTCGCGTCCAAAGAACG
CGCCGGCATTTTCCGTAATGCGCGTGATCCGCACCGCCTGCGCGTCGCAGGCTAGCAGGCAGCCGCACGG
CTGAATGCTGCCGGGGATGTGGATCGGCTCGCGATCGCAGGAGGTGAGATCGACCTTACGCGCCATAAGA
ATAGCACCCAAGATAGCACCCCTCTTCTTAACGCTCGGACGGGGCTTGCACTCGTCCTGCTGTACTGGGT
GGAGCATGACCTTGGTCGGGTACGTGGGCGAGTTGCCTTGGTACCCCTTGCTCCAGTCATAACTAATGGC
GTAGGCAAAGATGCTGCCGGTCTTGTTGAACGTTGTCGAGGTGATGCTGCCGCCGACGTTGGGGTAACCC
TTGAGACGGTGCTTGGCGTCCTTGTCCCAGAAGTGGAAGGTGCCGTCGCTACCGGCTGTGCTGAAGGTGC
CGTGTTGGGGGTGGAAGGAGATGTCGTTGACAGCGTGGACGGCCGTGGTGTTGCCTTGGGCGGGGTCGCG
GTGGCATTTGAAAGAGAAGTTGGAGCTGGAAAACAAGTCAGTTAGTCAGCGTATTCGGCAGATGGGATAG
TAAAGGGGGAGGAGGTGAAGGCGTACGCAGAATCCTTGTCCTCCACATATTGAATGGCGCATCTACCCTC
GATCGAGCCGATAGCAAAGCCCTGAGAATCGTTGAAGCAGCTGACCACACGAGTCTGCCATTTAAGAGGG
CTCTGCATTGTCTTGTAGAACTTGCCGGGGTCCTTCAGGTTGATCACGTTGATATAGCGATCAGCGGTTC
CGACCACGAGCAAGTTGTCGCGCACATCCATGGTATAAACGCGCTCCTGGGCCTGCACCGTGGCGGCCGG
GTTCGCGGAGCGGAAATCCCAGTACTTGATCTGCTTGTCCCAGCCACCTGTCACCGCCATGGGCGTGCCA
TTGGCCTCGAAGTAGCGAACGCACTTGATGGGCATATCGTGAGCAGCGACCTGCATCGACTGACCGGTGG
CCAAATCGAGAACCTTGGCGGCCTTGTCGGCGCCGGCGGAAATGACCTTTGTGCCGTCCTGTTGGGAGAA
GTGCATGTCAGTGTTTTGTCGGGCTACCTGCCAGGCCAATCGACGCAAACATACCTTGAAGAAATCGCAA
GAGAAAACGGGGGCATCATGCTCAATCATGGCCTGTCCCTGACCTTGACCATTACTCAAGATCTCGTAAA
TGCGTGTCTTCTTGTCCCAGCTGGCTACGGCGAGGAAGTCCTTCTGGTCGGCGGGGTTGGGGTTGAAGGC
AAGGTCGCTGATGCTGTCCTCGGGGGGTTGGCCGAGCTCGACATCCTGCTTAAGATCGCCGAGGGTGTTG
CTCGCGGATGCGGCGGCGGAACCAAAAAGACCAGCCATGGTGGCTTTGAAGATTGGGTTCCTCTTTGAGA
GAGTTAATAGACTTGAATTGAGGAATGGAAATCGGGCTGAGCTCACTGCTTTATATGTGAGAAAAGGTGA
TGAGCAGGTGGTAAGAGGCAGATTTTTGTGGTCGGTGCTGTGTTTTGTTGGGTTTGAGCTAGGTGGGGTG
AGGGAGGGGCAAGCTAAATAGCTACCAGCCCTGAGGACGTCACAGAGTTTTAGTAGTTCTTTTTCTGCCA
TCGGACATGCAGCTCACGCCTAGACCCAATTACACCCTTTGCGCCCTCCCACACATCCGGCCGGTTGGAT
CATTGTCAGATACGGCAGAGAAATCGCAACCTCGGCCAAGGGTAGCCACGATTCGAAGCCGCGAAATTGG
GGGTTTCGGAATGTCGTCAAGCGGGAACCAATTTGAGTACCCAATTCGCCCTATTGGAATCCATGGAGGA
GTTCTGTACGCGCAATTCCGCTCTCCGTAAGGATGCTTCGGAGGTGCACATGGTCTCATACATGTAGGCC
CGACGAGGATCGAGTCGGTTCCGAAGTAGGATCGTCTCGATTGTTGGGCATCATTGCATGGACATTCAGA
GGGCCTACTGATACCTGGAATCCGCACCGTCCGGCTACCTAGCAATAAGATTCTGTGTATATAAAGGGCT
AAGGTGTCCGTCCTTGATAAAACCACCACCCTCAACAACTTACCTCGACTATCAGCATCCCGTCCTATCT
AACAATCGTCCATCGGTATCCAACTCCAACTCTATTCGCAGGGTCCTAGAATCGTAAGTACACGCTTATA
TCTTGTTGCCAGCGATAGCTGACAATGAATGAATATAGGTCATGCGTTCTATCGCCACCATGCGTGAAAT
TGTAAGTCTCCCTCTGATGCCTACTGTGCCGCGCACGCAGAGCAATCCCTCTTTTTTTTCTCTTTCCCTC
CCAAGAGACCCCTGATTGCTCTACCCCACCAAACTGCCTCGTCCCCTTCTGTGCCTCTACCTACTGCTGC
CCGACTCATTATGATCCTGCTCGCTTTCTCGCCATCGCGGACTGCCATCTATCGCGAGTATTATGGACAT
CGACGCTGACACGATTTCTTCACGTGCTATAGGTTCATCTCCAAACCGGCCAATGCGTAAGTCGATGATG
GCTTCCACCCCCGTCGCGATCCAACAACAACAGCAGGACTAACACAACAGCCACGATCAGGGTAACCAAA
TCGGTGCTGCTTTCTGGTACGTCGTCATCATCGCGAACAACCACACCTTTGAGCGAGGGAGCCCGACGCT
GACAGAATAAACAGGCAGACTATCTCCGGCGAGCACGGCCTCGATGCCTCCGGTGTGTACGTAACCTCGT
GCCCAATAACCATATCTGGTGATGGCCTCGAAAGCTCACCGCCCACTACAGGTACAATGGCACCTCTGAG
CTCCAGCTCGAGCGCATGAACGTCTACTTCAACGAGGTGAGCAACAACCGGTCTCGACGATCTCCCCCTC
CTCGAGAATTCGCTCGCTAACTAGCTTCGCGCTTGACAGGCTTCCGGCAACAAGTATGTCCCTCGTGCCG
TCCTCGTCGATCTCGAGCCCGGTACCATGGACGCCGTTCGCGCCGGTCCCTTCGGCCAGCTCTTCCGCCC
CGATAACTTCGTCTTCGGCCAGTCCGGTGCTGGCAACAACTGGGCCAAGGGTCACTACACTGAGGGTGCT
GAGCTTGTTGACCAGGTTCTCGATGTCGTCCGTCGCGAGGCTGAGGGCTGCGACTGCCTCCAGGGCTTCC
AGATCACCCACTCCCTCGGTGGTGGTACCGGTGCCGGTATGGGTACCCTCCTTATCTCCAAGATTCGTGA
GGAGTTCCCCGACCGCATGATGGCTACCTTCTCCGTCGTGCCCTCCCCCAAGGTCTCCGATACCGTTGTC
GAGCCCTACAACGCCACCCTCTCCGTCCATCAGCTCGTTGAGAACTCCGACGAGACCTTCTGCATTGACA
ACGAGGCGCTTTACGACATTTGCATGAGGACCCTCAAGCTCTCCAACCCCTCTTACGGCGATCTTAACCA
CCTCGTCTCCGCCGTCATGTCCGGTGTCACCGTCTCCCTCCGTTTCCCCGGCCAGCTGAACTCCGATCTC
CGCAAGCTCGCCGTCAACATGGTTCCCTTCCCCCGTCTCCACTTCTTCATGGTCGGCTTCGCTCCCCTTA
CCAGCCGCGGCGCCCACCACTTCCGTGCCGTCTCCGTGCCCGAGTTGACCCAGCAGATGTTCGACCCCAA
GAACATGATGGCTGCTTCTGACTTCCGCAACGGTCGTTACCTCACCTGCTCTGCCATCTTGTAAGTTGCT
GATCATGGAATGCTGCTTTTGACCACTAATACTGACGAATCAAACAGCCGTGGCAAGGTCTCCATGAAGG
AGGTTGAGGACCAGATGCGCAACGTTCAGAACAAGAACTCTTCCTACTTCGTCGAGTGGATCCCCAACAA
CGTCCAGACTGCCCTCTGCTCTATCCCTCCCCGCGGTCTCAAGATGTCCTCCACCTTCGTCGGTAACTCC
ACCGCCATCCAGGAGCTCTTCAAGCGTATCGGCGAGCAGTTCACTGCCATGTTCAGGCGCAAGGCTTTCT
TGCATTGGTACACTGGTGAGGGTATGGACGAGATGGAGTTCACTGAGGCTGAGTCCAACATGAACGATCT
CGTCTCCGAGTACCAGCAGTACCAGGATGCTGGTGTTGACGAGGAGGAGGAGGAGTACGAGGAGGAGGCC
CCCCTTGAGGGCGAGGAGGCTGGTATTGGTTTGGCTATTGCTGGCATGGTCTCCAAGGGCGAGGAGCTCA
TCAAGGAGAACATGCACATGAAGCTCTACATGGAGGGCACCGTCGACAACCACCACTTCAAGTGCACCTC
CGAGGGCGAGGGCAAGCCCTACGAGGGCACCCAGACCATGCGCATCAAGGTCGTCGAGGGCGGCCCCCTC
CCCTTCGCCTTCGACATCCTCGCCACCTCCTTCCTCTACGGCTCCAAGACCTTCATCAACCACACCCAGG
GCATCCCCGACTTCTTCAAGCAGTCCTTCCCCGAGGGCTTCACCTGGGAGCGCGTCACCACCTACGAGGA
CGGCGGCGTCCTCACCGCCACCCAGGACACCTCCCTCCAGGACGGCTGCCTCATCTACAACGTCAAGATC
CGCGGCGTCAACTTCACCTCCAACGGCCCCGTCATGCAGAAGAAGACCCTCGGCTGGGAGGCCTTCACCG
AGACCCTCTACCCCGCCGACGGCGGCCTCGAGGGCCGCAACGACATGGCCCTCAAGCTCGTCGGCGGCTC
CCACCTCATCGCCAACGCCAAGACCACCTACCGCTCCAAGAAGCCCGCCAAGAACCTCAAGATGCCCGGC
GTCTACTACGTCGACTACCGCCTCGAGCGCATCAAGGAGGCCAACAACGAGACCTACGTCGAGCAGCACG
AGGTCGCCGTCGCCCGCTACTGCGACCTCCCCTCCAAGCTCGGCCACAAGCTCAACTGACTAGAGGATCC
GACACTATAGAATACCTAGACAGTTTGCAGGTCATGTGAATGTTATCGCCAACACATTGAATGCTAAACA
GATTACCTCCAACGCCTAGATGAAACCAAATTACCCTTGCCTTCTTTTTTTTTACGCCGTTAATGCAGTT
GTGATAGAGACCATGCAACGTCTTCTAAACGGAGACACAAACACATTCGAGTCGATCAGATCGAAATGAC
TTGTTCCTGTACCTCGTCACCATCCAGCCACCGTCTGAAATAGACGCAGTTGCTGGGGCTGACAGGTCCG
CCTTCCTCGCACATATCATAGACAGGGCACCGCCCACAAGGCGCCTCCATAAGGCCACTTGCACTCGGCT
CAACTCCCATAAATGAGGTAACAATGCCTCCTTTGGTTGGATCATGGTCGAGGCGTCGTTGATTGCACGT
CCTCGGATCCTGTTTGGGGATGCGCGTCACACGGTACCCCTTGCGCCCATTGACCTTGACAGGCTCTACT
AAGCCATCGTAGTATAGCACATCCACCAACTGCTGGATATCCGCCTCGCTCAACGTCGTATTATTCGTGA
TGCCGGCGTGGTGGATGAACTTTGCAATGTCCGACACAGTCGGGTACGACTTGTAACCGGCCGGGAGAGG
CAGCAATTGCGGCTTGCCGGGCCTGGTCTTCTTGGCCGGTGCCGGTGCCGCCGTGTCGTCGTTGGAAATC
TCGCCCGCGCTGCGCTTCGTCCCCTTGGAAATATCCTCCGAGTGGGGAATGGTCCCCTGAACCACGCCCT
TCTTGGGATTCTTTTCACGCTGCTGTGCTCCTCCTCCTTGTGCTCCTACTCCTGGTACTCCAGCACCGCC
GCCGTGGGAAGTATATGTCGATTTCTGCTTGATAAAGTCAAACACAATTTCCTGTAGCTCGTTGATGAAG
GCCGTGTCGAGCTCGCCCTCAGTAAACCAGGGGCCACCTGTGGCGCGATCGGAGGGACGTAGGTTCGCCT
TGATGTACATCTTCTTGTTGGGGTGCTCGACGTTCTTCATGCTGGCGATGTAGCCCTTTTGCTCGAGATA
CTTGATGCAATGCTTCATAAGCGAGTCGGCCATGTTGAGCTTGTTCTTGATGGTCCGGTTCCAGATGCCG
TCGGCCCCGGCTTCGTCGACCATGGCGTATACCATCATTATTTCGGAGTTGGGGAGGGAGGTGTACCTTT
TGGGAGGAAGGGGAGGTTAGTTGGTGTGCTCGGTTGGCTGTTTCCTGTGTGAAATTGTTATCCGCTCACA
ATTCCACACAACATACGAGCCGGAAGCATAAAGTGTAAAGCCTGGGGTGCCTAATGAGTGAGCTAACTCA
CATTAATTGCGTTGCGCTCACTGCCCGCTTTCCAGTCGGGAAACCTGTCGTGCCAGCTGCATTAATGAAT
CGGCCAACGCGCGGGGAGAGGCGGTTTGTGTATTGGGCGCTCTTCCGCTTCCTCGCTCACTGACTCGCTG
CGCTCGGTCGTTCGGCTGCGGCGAGCGGTATCAGCTCACTCAAAGGCGGTAATACGGTTATCCACAGAAT
CAGGGGATAACGCAGGAAAGAACATGTGAGCAAAAGGCCAGCAAAAGGCCAGGAACCGTAAAAAGGCCGC
GTTGCTGGCGTTTTTCCATAGGCTCCGCCCCCCTGACGAGCATCACAAAAATCGACGCTCAAGTCAGAGG
TGGCGAAACCCGACAGGACTATAAAGATACCAGGCGTTTCCCCCTGGAAGCTCCCTCGTGCGCTCTCCTG
TTCCGACCCTGCCGCTTACCGGATACCTGTCCGCCTTTCTCCCTTCGGGAAGCGTGGCGCTTTCTCATAG
CTCACGCTGTAGGTATCTCAGTTCGGTGTAGGTCGTTCGCTCCAAGCTGGGCTGTGTGCACGAACCCCCC
GTTCAGCCCGACCGCTGCGCCTTATCCGGTAACTATCGTCTTGAGTCCAACCCGGTAAGACACGACTTAT
CGCCACTGGCAGCAGCCACTGGTAACAGGATTAGCAGAGCGAGGTATGTAGGCGGTGCTACAGAGTTCTT
GAAGTGGTGGCCTAACTACGGCTACACTAGAAGAACAGTATTTGGTATCTGCGCTCTGCTGAAGCCAGTT
ACCTTCGGAAAAAGAGTTGGTAGCTCTTGATCCGGCAAACAAACCACCGCTGGTAGCGGTGGTTTTTTTG
TTTGCAAGCAGCAGATTACGCGCAGAAAAAAAGGATCTCAAGAAGATCCTTTGATCTTTTCTACGGGGTC
TGACGCTCAGTGGAACGAAAACTCACGTTAAGGGATTTTGGTCATGAGATTATCAAAAAGGATCTTCACC
TAGATCCTTTTAAATTAAAAATGAAGTTTTAAATCAATCTAAAGTATATATGAGTAAACTTGGTCTGACA
GTTACCAATGCTTAATCAGTGAGGCACCTATCTCAGCGATCTGTCTATTTCGTTCATCCATAGTTGCCTG
ACTCCCCGTCGTGTAGATAACTACGATACGGGAGGGCTTACCATCTGGCCCCAGTGCTGCAATGATACCG
CGAGACCCACGCTCACCGGCTCCAGATTTATCAGCAATAAACCAGCCAGCCGGAAGGGCCGAGCGCAGAA
GTGGTCCTGCAACTTTATCCGCCTCCATCCAGTCTATTAATTGTTGCCGGGAAGCTAGAGTAAGTAGTTC
GCCAGTTAATAGTTTGCGCAACGTTGTTGCCATTGCTACAGGCATCGTGGTGTCACGCTCGTCGTTTGGT
ATGGCTTCATTCAGCTCCGGTTCCCAACGATCAAGGCGAGTTACATGATCCCCCATGTTGTGCAAAAAAG
CGGTTAGCTCCTTCGGTCCTCCGATCGTTGTCAGAAGTAAGTTGGCCGCAGTGTTATCACTCATGGTTAT
GGCAGCACTGCATAATTCTCTTACTGTCATGCCATCCGTAAGATGCTTTTCTGTGACTGGTGAGTACTCA
ACCAAGTCATTCTGAGAATAGTGTATGCGGCGACCGAGTTGCTCTTGCCCGGCGTCAATACGGGATAATA
CCGCGCCACATAGCAGAACTTTAAAAGTGCTCATCATTGGAAAACGTTCTTCGGGGCGAAAACTCTCAAG
GATCTTACCGCTGTTGAGATCCAGTTCGATGTAACCCACTCGTGCACCCAACTGATCTTCAGCATCTTTT
ACTTTCACCAGCGTTTCTGGGTGAGCAAAAACAGGAAGGCAAAATGCCGCAAAAAAGGGAATAAGGGCGA
CACGGAAATGTTGAATACTCATACTCTTCCTTTTTCAATATTATTGAAGCATTTATCAGGGTTATTGTCT
CATGAGCGGATACATATTTGAATGTATTTAGAAAAATAAACAAATAGGGGTTCCGCGCACATTTCCCCGA
AAAGTGCCACCTGAACGAAGCATCTGTGCTTCATTTTGTAGAACAAAAATGCAACGCGAGAGCGCTAATT
TTTCAAACAAAGAATCTGAGCTGCATTTTTACAGAACAGAAATGCAACGCGAAAGCGCTATTTTACCAAC
GAAGAATCTGTGCTTCATTTTTGTAAAACAAAAATGCAACGCGAGAGCGCTAATTTTTCAAACAAAGAAT
CTGAGCTGCATTTTTACAGAACAGAAATGCAACGCGAGAGCGCTATTTTACCAACAAAGAATCTATACTT
CTTTTTTGTTCTACAAAAATGCATCCCGAGAGCGCTATTTTTCTAACAAAGCATCTTAGATTACTTTTTT
TCTCCTTTGTGCGCTCTATAATGCAGTCTCTTGATAACTTTTTGCACTGTAGGTCCGTTAAGGTTAGAAG
AAGGCTACTTTGGTGTCTATTTTCTCTTCCATAAAAAAAGCCTGACTCCACTTCCCGCGTTTACTGATTA
CTAGCGAAGCTGCGGGTGCATTTTTTCAAGATAAAGGCATCCCCGATTATATTCTATACCGATGTGGATT
GCGCATACTTTGTGAACAGAAAGTGATAGCGTTGATGATTCTTCATTGGTCAGAAAATTATGAACGGTTT
CTTCTATTTTGTCTCTATATACTACGTATAGGAAATGTTTACATTTTCGTATTGTTTTCGATTCACTCTA
TGAATAGTTCTTACTACAATTTTTTTGTCTAAAGAGTAATACTAGAGATAAACATAAAAAATGTAGAGGT
CGAGTTTAGATGCAAGTTCAAGGAGCGAAAGGTGGATGGGTAGGTTATATAGGGATATAGCACAGAGATA
TATAGCAAAGAGATACTTTTGAGCAATGTTTGTGGAAGCGGTATTCGCAATATTTTAGTAGCTCGTTACA
GTCCGGTGCGTTTTTGGTTTTTTGAAAGTGCGTCTTCAGAGCGCTTTTGGTTTTCAAAAGCGCTCTGAAG
TTCCTATACTTTCTAGAGAATAGGAACTTCGGAATAGGAACTTCAAAGCGTTTCCGAAAACGAGCGCTTC
CGAAAATGCAACGCGAGCTGCGCACATACAGCTCACTGTTCACGTCGCACCTATATCTGCGTGTTGCCTG
TATATATATATACATGAGAAGAACGGCATAGTGCGTGTTTATGCTTAAATGCGTACTTATATGCGTCTAT
TTATGTAGGATGAAAGGTAGTCTAGTACCTCCTGTGATATTATCCCATTCCATGCGGGGTATCGTATGCT
TCCTTCAGCACTACCCTTTAGCTGTTCTATATGCTGCCA
